Addgene plasmid #123360: pRC11-U6-DR-crRNA-BsmbI(x2); EFS-Puro-WPRE
Purpose: Lentiviral vector with empty U6 cassette containing LbCpf1 direct repeat, and constitutive expression of puromycin resistance.
Depositing lab: Sidi Chen. Depositing organization: Yale University. Publication: In vivo profiling of metastatic double knockouts through CRISPR-Cpf1 screens. Chow RD, Wang G, Ye L, Codina A, Kim HR, Shen L, Dong MB, Errami Y, Chen S. Nat Methods. 2019 May;16(5):405-408. doi: 10.1038/s41592-019-0371-5. Epub 2019 Apr 8. PubMed 30962622.
Backbone
  Vector backbone: pLKO.1
  Backbone size w/o insert (bp): 8384
  Total vector size (bp): 7289
  Modifications to backbone: EFS promoter to express puromycin resistance, U6 cassette exchanged to contain LbCpf1 DR sequence
  Vector type: Mammalian Expression, Lentiviral, CRISPR
  Selectable markers: Puromycin
Growth in bacteria
  Bacterial resistance: Ampicillin, 100 μg/mL
  Growth temperature: 37°C
  Growth strain: NEB Stable
  Copy number: High Copy
Gene/Insert
  Gene/Insert name: Empty LbCpf1 crRNA cloning cassette
  Species: Synthetic
  Insert size (bp): 100
  Promoter: U6
  Cloning method: Gibson Cloning
  Sequencing primers: 5′ gagggcctatttcccatgat; 3′ tactattctttcccctgcactgtac
Terms and licenses: Academic/Nonprofit Terms; Industry Terms: Not Available to Industry
How to cite: pRC11-U6-DR-crRNA-BsmbI(x2); EFS-Puro-WPRE was a gift from Sidi Chen (Addgene plasmid # 123360 ; http://n2t.net/addgene:123360 ; RRID:Addgene_123360)
