[The description below was written by a language model from this plasmid's Addgene catalogue record and pLannotate feature annotations shown in this document.]
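Description:
pRC11-U6-DR-crRNA-BsmbI(x2); EFS-Puro-WPRE is a 7,289 bp lentiviral CRISPR vector built on the pLKO.1 backbone, designed as an empty recipient for LbCpf1 (Cas12a) crRNA sequences. It is propagated in E. coli as a high-copy plasmid through a ColE1/pUC-type origin with ampicillin selection (AmpR). The backbone also carries an f1 origin, an SV40 origin and poly(A) signal, and remnants of lac and phage promoter elements that play no evident role in its function. The recorded backbone size is larger than the total vector size, which the record does not explain.

The viral cassette has a third-generation layout. An RSV promoter fused to a truncated HIV-1 5' LTR drives genomic RNA production in packaging cells. It is followed by the Ψ packaging signal with a gag fragment, the RRE for Rev-dependent export, a cPPT/CTS, and a self-inactivating ΔU3 3' LTR. Within this unit, a human U6 RNA polymerase III promoter precedes a roughly 100 bp synthetic cassette containing the LbCpf1 direct repeat. As the name indicates, the cassette also holds two BsmBI sites, presumably so that spacer or crRNA array inserts can be cloned downstream of the repeat by type IIS digestion. This cassette is not annotated in the feature table. Downstream, the EF-1α core (EFS) promoter constitutively expresses puromycin N-acetyltransferase, with a WPRE to enhance transcript expression, allowing selection of transduced mammalian cells.

The vector encodes no nuclease, so LbCpf1 must be supplied separately. The associated publication used Cpf1 crRNA screens for in vivo profiling of double knockouts in metastasis, consistent with use of this plasmid as a backbone for individual crRNAs or pooled libraries.
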