Features (pLannotate 1.2.2; 27 found; start..end, strand, type, name):
      5..231     +  promoter       RSV promoter: Rous sarcoma virus enhancer/promoter
    232..412     +  LTR            5' LTR (truncated): truncated 5' long terminal repeat (LTR) from HIV-1
    459..584     +  misc_feature   HIV-1 Ψ: packaging signal of human immunodeficiency virus type 1
    568..931     +  CDS            HIV-1 gag (fragment): gag protein from human immunodeficiency virus 1; gag
   1077..1310    +  misc_feature   RRE: The Rev response element (RRE) of HIV-1 allows for Rev-dependent mRNA export from the nucleus to the cytoplasm.
   1687..1713    +  CDS            Rev (fragment): human immunodeficiency virus 1 (HIV-1) Rev protein; rev; enhances nuclear export of unspliced and incompletely spliced viral mRNAs
   1717..1957    +  promoter       U6 promoter: RNA polymerase III promoter for human U6 snRNA
   2063..2180    +  misc_feature   cPPT/CTS: central polypurine tract and central termination sequence of HIV-1
   2250..2268    +  CDS            small t antigen (fragment): SV40 (simian virus 40) small t antigen
   2294..2505    +  promoter       EF-1α core promoter: core promoter for human elongation factor EF-1α
   2531..3130    +  CDS            PuroR (fragment): puromycin N-acetyltransferase; pac from Streptomyces; confers resistance to puromycin
   3146..3734    +  misc_feature   WPRE: woodchuck hepatitis virus posttranscriptional regulatory element
   3785..3804    +  misc_feature   cPPT/CTS (fragment): central polypurine tract and central termination sequence of HIV-1
   3806..4039    +  LTR            3' LTR (ΔU3): self-inactivating 3' long terminal repeat (LTR) from HIV-1
   4117..4238    +  polyA_signal   SV40 poly(A) signal: SV40 polyadenylation signal
   4278..4413    +  rep_origin     SV40 ori: SV40 origin of replication
   4434..4452    -  promoter       T7 promoter: promoter for bacteriophage T7 RNA polymerase
   4460..4615    +  CDS            lacZα (fragment): LacZα fragment of β-galactosidase; lacZ fragment
   4620..5048    +  rep_origin     f1 ori (sequence partly withheld): f1 bacteriophage origin of replication; arrow indicates direction of (+) strand synthesis
   5101..5205    +  promoter       AmpR promoter: bla
   5206..6066    +  CDS            AmpR: β-lactamase; bla; confers resistance to ampicillin, carbenicillin, and related antibiotics
   6237..6825    +  rep_origin     ori: high-copy-number ColE1/pMB1/pBR322/pUC origin of replication
   7008..7100    +  CDS            lacI (fragment): lac repressor; lacI; The lac repressor binds to the lac operator to inhibit transcription in E. coli. This inhibition can be relieved by adding lactose or isopropyl-β-D-thiogalactopyranoside (IPTG).
   7113..7134    +  protein_bind   CAP binding site: CAP binding activates transcription in the presence of cAMP. E. coli catabolite activator protein
   7149..7179    +  promoter       lac promoter: promoter for the E. coli lac operon
   7187..7203    +  protein_bind   lac operator: The lac repressor binds to the lac operator to inhibit transcription in E. coli. This inhibition can be relieved by adding lactose or isopropyl-β-D-thiogalactopyranoside (IPTG). lac repressor encoded by lacI
   7248..7266    +  promoter       T3 promoter: promoter for bacteriophage T3 RNA polymerase
>Addgene plasmid #123360 | pRC11-U6-DR-crRNA-BsmbI(x2); EFS-Puro-WPRE | addgene full sequence | sequence record 240481 | Addgene NGS Result
TTAATGTAGTCTTATGCAATACTCTTGTAGTCTTGCAACATGGTAACGATGAGTTAGCAACATGCCTTAC
AAGGAGAGAAAAAGCACCGTGCATGCCGATTGGTGGAAGTAAGGTGGTACGATCGTGCCTTATTAGGAAG
GCAACAGACGGGTCTGACATGGATTGGACGAACCACTGAATTGCCGCATTGCAGAGATATTGTATTTAAG
TGCCTAGCTCGATACATAAACGGGTCTCTCTGGTTAGACCAGATCTGAGCCTGGGAGCTCTCTGGCTAAC
TAGGGAACCCACTGCTTAAGCCTCAATAAAGCTTGCCTTGAGTGCTTCAAGTAGTGTGTGCCCGTCTGTT
GTGTGACTCTGGTAACTAGAGATCCCTCAGACCCTTTTAGTCAGTGTGGAAAATCTCTAGCAGTGGCGCC
CGAACAGGGACTTGAAAGCGAAAGGGAAACCAGAGGAGCTCTCTCGACGCAGGACTCGGCTTGCTGAAGC
GCGCACGGCAAGAGGCGAGGGGCGGCGACTGGTGAGTACGCCAAAAATTTTGACTAGCGGAGGCTAGAAG
GAGAGAGATGGGTGCGAGAGCGTCAGTATTAAGCGGGGGAGAATTAGATCGCGATGGGAAAAAATTCGGT
TAAGGCCAGGGGGAAAGAAAAAATATAAATTAAAACATATAGTATGGGCAAGCAGGGAGCTAGAACGATT
CGCAGTTAATCCTGGCCTGTTAGAAACATCAGAAGGCTGTAGACAAATACTGGGACAGCTACAACCATCC
CTTCAGACAGGATCAGAAGAACTTAGATCATTATATAATACAGTAGCAACCCTCTATTGTGTGCATCAAA
GGATAGAGATAAAAGACACCAAGGAAGCTTTAGACAAGATAGAGGAAGAGCAAAACAAAAGTAAGACCAC
CGCACAGCAAGCGGCCGCTGATCTTCAGACCTGGAGGAGGAGATATGAGGGACAATTGGAGAAGTGAATT
ATATAAATATAAAGTAGTAAAAATTGAACCATTAGGAGTAGCACCCACCAAGGCAAAGAGAAGAGTGGTG
CAGAGAGAAAAAAGAGCAGTGGGAATAGGAGCTTTGTTCCTTGGGTTCTTGGGAGCAGCAGGAAGCACTA
TGGGCGCAGCGTCAATGACGCTGACGGTACAGGCCAGACAATTATTGTCTGGTATAGTGCAGCAGCAGAA
CAATTTGCTGAGGGCTATTGAGGCGCAACAGCATCTGTTGCAACTCACAGTCTGGGGCATCAAGCAGCTC
CAGGCAAGAATCCTGGCTGTGGAAAGATACCTAAAGGATCAACAGCTCCTGGGGATTTGGGGTTGCTCTG
GAAAACTCATTTGCACCACTGCTGTGCCTTGGAATGCTAGTTGGAGTAATAAATCTCTGGAACAGATTTG
GAATCACACGACCTGGATGGAGTGGGACAGAGAAATTAACAATTACACAAGCTTAATACACTCCTTAATT
GAAGAATCGCAAAACCAGCAAGAAAAGAATGAACAAGAATTATTGGAATTAGATAAATGGGCAAGTTTGT
GGAATTGGTTTAACATAACAAATTGGCTGTGGTATATAAAATTATTCATAATGATAGTAGGAGGCTTGGT
AGGTTTAAGAATAGTTTTTGCTGTACTTTCTATAGTGAATAGAGTTAGGCAGGGATATTCACCATTATCG
TTTCAGACCCACCTCCCAACCCCGAGGGGACCCAGAGAGGGCCTATTTCCCATGATTCCTTCATATTTGC
ATATACGATACAAGGCTGTTAGAGAGATAATTAGAATTAATTTGACTGTAAACACAAAGATATTAGTACA
AAATACGTGACGTAGAAAGTAATAATTTCTTGGGTAGTTTGCAGTTTTAAAATTATGTTTTAAAATGGAC
TATCATATGCTTACCGTAACTTGAAAGTATTTCGATTTCTTGGCTTTATATATCTTGTGGAAAGGACGAA
ACACCGTAATTTCTACTAAGTGTAGATGAGACGGACGTCTCAAGCTTGGCGTGGATCCGATATCAACTAG
ATCTTGAGACAAATGGCAGTATTCATCCACAATTTTAAAAGAAAAGGGGGGATTGGGGGGTACAGTGCAG
GGGAAAGAATAGTAGACATAATAGCAACAGACATACAAACTAAAGAATTACAAAAACAAATTACAAAAAT
TCAAAATTTTCGGGTTTATTACAGGGACAGCAGAGATCCACTTTGGCGCCGGCTCGAGGGGGCCCGGGGA
ATTCGCTAGCTAGGTCTTGAAAGGAGTGGGAATTGGCTCCGGTGCCCGTCAGTGGGCAGAGCGCACATCG
CCCACAGTCCCCGAGAAGTTGGGGGGAGGGGTCGGCAATTGATCCGGTGCCTAGAGAAGGTGGCGCGGGG
TAAACTGGGAAAGTGATGTCGTGTACTGGCTCCGCCTTTTTCCCGAGGGTGGGGGAGAACCGTATATAAG
TGCAGTAGTCGCCGTGAACGTTCTTTTTCGCAACGGGTTTGCCGCCAGAACACAGGACCGGTTCTAGACG
TACGGCCACCATGACCGAGTACAAGCCCACGGTGCGCCTCGCCACCCGCGACGACGTCCCCAGGGCCGTA
CGCACCCTCGCCGCCGCGTTCGCCGACTACCCCGCCACGCGCCACACCGTCGATCCGGACCGCCACATCG
AGCGGGTCACCGAGCTGCAAGAACTCTTCCTCACGCGCGTCGGGCTCGACATCGGCAAGGTGTGGGTCGC
GGACGACGGCGCCGCCGTGGCGGTCTGGACCACGCCGGAGAGCGTCGAAGCGGGGGCGGTGTTCGCCGAG
ATCGGCCCGCGCATGGCCGAGTTGAGCGGTTCCCGGCTGGCCGCGCAGCAACAGATGGAAGGCCTCCTGG
CGCCGCACCGGCCCAAGGAGCCCGCGTGGTTCCTGGCCACCGTCGGAGTCTCGCCCGACCACCAGGGCAA
GGGTCTGGGCAGCGCCGTCGTGCTCCCCGGAGTGGAGGCGGCCGAGCGCGCCGGGGTGCCCGCCTTCCTG
GAGACCTCCGCGCCCCGCAACCTCCCCTTCTACGAGCGGCTCGGCTTCACCGTCACCGCCGACGTCGAGG
TGCCCGAAGGACCGCGCACCTGGTGCATGACCCGCAAGCCCGGTGCCTGAACGCGTTAAGTCGACAATCA
ACCTCTGGATTACAAAATTTGTGAAAGATTGACTGGTATTCTTAACTATGTTGCTCCTTTTACGCTATGT
GGATACGCTGCTTTAATGCCTTTGTATCATGCTATTGCTTCCCGTATGGCTTTCATTTTCTCCTCCTTGT
ATAAATCCTGGTTGCTGTCTCTTTATGAGGAGTTGTGGCCCGTTGTCAGGCAACGTGGCGTGGTGTGCAC
TGTGTTTGCTGACGCAACCCCCACTGGTTGGGGCATTGCCACCACCTGTCAGCTCCTTTCCGGGACTTTC
GCTTTCCCCCTCCCTATTGCCACGGCGGAACTCATCGCCGCCTGCCTTGCCCGCTGCTGGACAGGGGCTC
GGCTGTTGGGCACTGACAATTCCGTGGTGTTGTCGGGGAAATCATCGTCCTTTCCTTGGCTGCTCGCCTG
TGTTGCCACCTGGATTCTGCGCGGGACGTCCTTCTGCTACGTCCCTTCGGCCCTCAATCCAGCGGACCTT
CCTTCCCGCGGCCTGCTGCCGGCTCTGCGGCCTCTTCCGCGTCTTCGCCTTCGCCCTCAGACGAGTCGGA
TCTCCCTTTGGGCCGCCTCCCCGCGTCGACTTTAAGACCAATGACTTACAAGGCAGCTGTAGATCTTAGC
CACTTTTTAAAAGAAAAGGGGGGACTGGAAGGGCTAATTCACTCCCAACGAAGACAAGATCTGCTTTTTG
CTTGTACTGGGTCTCTCTGGTTAGACCAGATCTGAGCCTGGGAGCTCTCTGGCTAACTAGGGAACCCACT
GCTTAAGCCTCAATAAAGCTTGCCTTGAGTGCTTCAAGTAGTGTGTGCCCGTCTGTTGTGTGACTCTGGT
AACTAGAGATCCCTCAGACCCTTTTAGTCAGTGTGGAAAATCTCTAGCAGTACGTATAGTAGTTCATGTC
ATCTTATTATTCAGTATTTATAACTTGCAAAGAAATGAATATCAGAGAGTGAGAGGAACTTGTTTATTGC
AGCTTATAATGGTTACAAATAAAGCAATAGCATCACAAATTTCACAAATAAAGCATTTTTTTCACTGCAT
TCTAGTTGTGGTTTGTCCAAACTCATCAATGTATCTTATCATGTCTGGCTCTAGCTATCCCGCCCCTAAC
TCCGCCCATCCCGCCCCTAACTCCGCCCAGTTCCGCCCATTCTCCGCCCCATGGCTGACTAATTTTTTTT
ATTTATGCAGAGGCCGAGGCCGCCTCGGCCTCTGAGCTATTCCAGAAGTAGTGAGGAGGCTTTTTTGGAG
GCCTAGGGACGTACCCAATTCGCCCTATAGTGAGTCGTATTACGCGCGCTCACTGGCCGTCGTTTTACAA
CGTCGTGACTGGGAAAACCCTGGCGTTACCCAACTTAATCGCCTTGCAGCACATCCCCCTTTCGCCAGCT
GGCGTAATAGCGAAGAGGCCCGCACCGATCGCCCTTCCCAACAGTTGCGCAGCCTGAATGGCGAATGGG
[124 nt withheld, positions 4620-4743]
C
[91 nt withheld, positions 4745-4835]
A
[49 nt withheld, positions 4837-4885]
CCTTTGACGTTGGAGTCCACGTTCTTT
[37 nt withheld, positions 4913-4949]
ACCCTATCTCGGTCTATTCTTTTGATTTATAAGGGATTTTGCCGATTTCGGCCTATTGGTTAAAAAATGA
GCTGATTTAACAAAAATTTAACGCGAATTTTAACAAAATATTAACGCTTACAATTTAGGTGGCACTTTTC
GGGGAAATGTGCGCGGAACCCCTATTTGTTTATTTTTCTAAATACATTCAAATATGTATCCGCTCATGAG
ACAATAACCCTGATAAATGCTTCAATAATATTGAAAAAGGAAGAGTATGAGTATTCAACATTTCCGTGTC
GCCCTTATTCCCTTTTTTGCGGCATTTTGCCTTCCTGTTTTTGCTCACCCAGAAACGCTGGTGAAAGTAA
AAGATGCTGAAGATCAGTTGGGTGCACGAGTGGGTTACATCGAACTGGATCTCAACAGCGGTAAGATCCT
TGAGAGTTTTCGCCCCGAAGAACGTTTTCCAATGATGAGCACTTTTAAAGTTCTGCTATGTGGCGCGGTA
TTATCCCGTATTGACGCCGGGCAAGAGCAACTCGGTCGCCGCATACACTATTCTCAGAATGACTTGGTTG
AGTACTCACCAGTCACAGAAAAGCATCTTACGGATGGCATGACAGTAAGAGAATTATGCAGTGCTGCCAT
AACCATGAGTGATAACACTGCGGCCAACTTACTTCTGACAACGATCGGAGGACCGAAGGAGCTAACCGCT
TTTTTGCACAACATGGGGGATCATGTAACTCGCCTTGATCGTTGGGAACCGGAGCTGAATGAAGCCATAC
CAAACGACGAGCGTGACACCACGATGCCTGTAGCAATGGCAACAACGTTGCGCAAACTATTAACTGGCGA
ACTACTTACTCTAGCTTCCCGGCAACAATTAATAGACTGGATGGAGGCGGATAAAGTTGCAGGACCACTT
CTGCGCTCGGCCCTTCCGGCTGGCTGGTTTATTGCTGATAAATCTGGAGCCGGTGAGCGTGGGTCTCGCG
GTATCATTGCAGCACTGGGGCCAGATGGTAAGCCCTCCCGTATCGTAGTTATCTACACGACGGGGAGTCA
GGCAACTATGGATGAACGAAATAGACAGATCGCTGAGATAGGTGCCTCACTGATTAAGCATTGGTAACTG
TCAGACCAAGTTTACTCATATATACTTTAGATTGATTTAAAACTTCATTTTTAATTTAAAAGGATCTAGG
TGAAGATCCTTTTTGATAATCTCATGACCAAAATCCCTTAACGTGAGTTTTCGTTCCACTGAGCGTCAGA
CCCCGTAGAAAAGATCAAAGGATCTTCTTGAGATCCTTTTTTTCTGCGCGTAATCTGCTGCTTGCAAACA
AAAAAACCACCGCTACCAGCGGTGGTTTGTTTGCCGGATCAAGAGCTACCAACTCTTTTTCCGAAGGTAA
CTGGCTTCAGCAGAGCGCAGATACCAAATACTGTTCTTCTAGTGTAGCCGTAGTTAGGCCACCACTTCAA
GAACTCTGTAGCACCGCCTACATACCTCGCTCTGCTAATCCTGTTACCAGTGGCTGCTGCCAGTGGCGAT
AAGTCGTGTCTTACCGGGTTGGACTCAAGACGATAGTTACCGGATAAGGCGCAGCGGTCGGGCTGAACGG
GGGGTTCGTGCACACAGCCCAGCTTGGAGCGAACGACCTACACCGAACTGAGATACCTACAGCGTGAGCT
ATGAGAAAGCGCCACGCTTCCCGAAGGGAGAAAGGCGGACAGGTATCCGGTAAGCGGCAGGGTCGGAACA
GGAGAGCGCACGAGGGAGCTTCCAGGGGGAAACGCCTGGTATCTTTATAGTCCTGTCGGGTTTCGCCACC
TCTGACTTGAGCGTCGATTTTTGTGATGCTCGTCAGGGGGGCGGAGCCTATGGAAAAACGCCAGCAACGC
GGCCTTTTTACGGTTCCTGGCCTTTTGCTGGCCTTTTGCTCACATGTTCTTTCCTGCGTTATCCCCTGAT
TCTGTGGATAACCGTATTACCGCCTTTGAGTGAGCTGATACCGCTCGCCGCAGCCGAACGACCGAGCGCA
GCGAGTCAGTGAGCGAGGAAGCGGAAGAGCGCCCAATACGCAAACCGCCTCTCCCCGCGCGTTGGCCGAT
TCATTAATGCAGCTGGCACGACAGGTTTCCCGACTGGAAAGCGGGCAGTGAGCGCAACGCAATTAATGTG
AGTTAGCTCACTCATTAGGCACCCCAGGCTTTACACTTTATGCTTCCGGCTCGTATGTTGTGTGGAATTG
TGAGCGGATAACAATTTCACACAGGAAACAGCTATGACCATGATTACGCCAAGCGCGCAATTAACCCTCA
CTAAAGGGAACAAAAGCTGGAGCTGCAAGC
